Addgene plasmid #83175: Hs.NRAS G12C
Purpose: Gateway ORF Entry clone of human NRAS [NM_002524.4 ] with stop codon (for native or N-terminal fusions), G12C mutation
Depositing lab: Dominic Esposito. Depositing organization: National Cancer Institute (NCI).
Backbone
  Vector backbone: pDonor-255
  Backbone size w/o insert (bp): 2693
  Vector type: Gateway Entry Clone
Growth in bacteria
  Bacterial resistance: Spectinomycin, 50 μg/mL
  Growth temperature: 37°C
  Growth strain: DH10B
  Copy number: High Copy
Gene/Insert
  Gene/Insert name: NRAS
  Species: H. sapiens (human)
  Insert size (bp): 573
  Mutation: G12C
  GenBank ID: NM_002524.4
  Entrez Gene: NRAS (a.k.a. ALPS4, CMNS, KRAS, N-ras, NCMS, NRAS1, NS6)
  Cloning method: Gateway Cloning
  Sequencing primers: 5′ M13F 23-mer (5'-CCCAGTCACGACGTTGTAAAACG); 3′ attLR 23-mer (5'-TAACATCAGAGATTTTGAGACAC)
Terms and licenses: Academic/Nonprofit Terms; Industry Terms: Not Available to Industry
How to cite: Hs.NRAS G12C was a gift from Dominic Esposito (Addgene plasmid # 83175 ; http://n2t.net/addgene:83175 ; RRID:Addgene_83175)
