[The description below was written by a language model from this plasmid's Addgene catalogue record and pLannotate feature annotations shown in this document.]
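Description:
Hs.NRAS G12C is a Gateway entry clone built on the pDonor-255 backbone, carrying the human NRAS open reading frame (based on the NM_002524.4 reference transcript) with a G12C substitution. Codon 12 changes in Ras GTPases are classic oncogenic mutations that impair GTP hydrolysis and keep the protein in its active, GTP-bound state. The complete plasmid is about 3.3 kb, made up of a roughly 2.7 kb backbone and a 573 bp insert. It is maintained in E. coli at high copy through a ColE1/pUC-type origin and selected with spectinomycin via the aadA (SmR) aminoglycoside adenylyltransferase gene. A fragment of a class 1 integron Pc promoter and a short gentamicin acetyltransferase remnant lie upstream of this marker. Small lacZα and lacI fragments appear to be backbone remnants. The rrnB T1 and T2 terminators are standard elements for shielding an insert from read-through transcription.

The NRAS coding sequence sits between two attL recombination sites. The automated annotation calls the upstream site attL3 and the downstream one a partial attL2; the record does not otherwise state which attL variants are present. These sites allow LR Clonase-mediated transfer of the ORF into compatible Gateway destination vectors. The entry clone has no annotated promoter driving NRAS, so expression depends on the promoter and other elements supplied by the destination vector. Because the ORF retains its stop codon, it suits expression of the native protein or N-terminal fusions, not C-terminal tags. That arrangement also leaves the C-terminus of Ras, which is required for membrane targeting, unmodified. The clone serves as a modular source of mutant NRAS for building expression constructs for studies of Ras signalling and oncogenic alleles.
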