Features (pLannotate 1.2.2; 11 found; start..end, strand, type, name):
     18..54      -  CDS            lacZα (fragment): LacZα fragment of β-galactosidase; lacZ fragment
     85..180     +  protein_bind   attL3: mutant version of attL; recombination site for the Gateway® LR reaction LR Clonase™
    186..752     +  CDS            NRAS: RASN_HUMAN - Also known as HRAS1. Experimental evidence at protein level: Swiss-Prot protein existence level 1. Ras proteins bind GDP/GTP and possess intrinsic GTPase activity. From Homo sapiens (Human).
    763..856     -  protein_bind   attL2 (fragment): mutant version of attL; recombination site for the Gateway® LR reaction LR Clonase™
    971..994     +  promoter       Pc promoter (fragment): intI1 (promoter lies within the coding sequence); class 1 integron promoter
   1170..1226    +  CDS            GmR (fragment): gentamycin acetyltransferase; aacC1; confers resistance to gentamycin
   1233..2024    +  CDS            SmR: aminoglycoside adenylyltransferase (Murphy, 1985); aadA; confers resistance to spectinomycin and streptomycin
   2117..2705    +  rep_origin     ori: high-copy-number ColE1/pMB1/pBR322/pUC origin of replication
   2888..2980    +  CDS            lacI (fragment): lac repressor; lacI; The lac repressor binds to the lac operator to inhibit transcription in E. coli. This inhibition can be relieved by adding lactose or isopropyl-β-D-thiogalactopyranoside (IPTG).
   3035..3062    -  terminator     rrnB T2 terminator: transcription terminator T2 from the E. coli rrnB gene
   3194..3237    +  terminator     rrnB T1 terminator: Escherichia coli rrnB; transcription terminator T1 from the E. coli rrnB gene
>Addgene plasmid #83175 | Hs.NRAS G12C | depositor full sequence | sequence record 158138 | Full Sequence
TTAACGCTAGCATGGATGTTTTCCCAGTCACGACGTTGTAAAACGACGGCCAGTCTTAAAATTCGAGCTC
GGTCCGAGGATCCGAAATAATGATTTTATTTTGACTGATAGTGACCTGTTCGTTGCAACAAATTGATAAG
CAATGCTTTTTTATAATGCCAACTTTGTACAAAAAAGTTGGCACCATGACTGAGTACAAACTGGTGGTGG
TTGGAGCATGTGGTGTTGGGAAAAGCGCACTGACAATCCAGCTAATCCAGAACCACTTTGTAGATGAATA
TGATCCCACCATAGAGGATTCTTACAGAAAACAAGTGGTTATAGATGGTGAAACCTGTTTGTTGGACATA
CTGGATACAGCTGGACAAGAAGAGTACAGTGCCATGAGAGACCAATACATGAGGACAGGCGAAGGCTTCC
TCTGTGTATTTGCCATCAATAATAGCAAGTCATTTGCGGATATTAACCTCTACAGGGAGCAGATTAAGCG
AGTAAAAGACTCGGATGATGTACCTATGGTGCTAGTGGGAAACAAGTGTGATTTGCCAACAAGGACAGTT
GATACAAAACAAGCCCACGAACTGGCCAAGAGTTACGGGATTCCATTCATTGAAACCTCAGCCAAGACCA
GACAGGGTGTTGAAGATGCTTTTTACACACTGGTAAGAGAAATACGCCAGTACCGAATGAAAAAACTCAA
CAGCAGTGATGATGGGACTCAGGGTTGTATGGGATTGCCATGTGTGGTGATGTAATAATCAACTTTCTTG
TACAAAGTTGGCATTATAGGAAAGCATTGCTTATCAATTTGTTGCAACGAACAGGTCACTATCAGTCAAA
ATAAAATCATTATTTGCATGCAAGCTTAGATCCTCTAGACCAGCCAGGACAGAAATGCCTCGACTTCGCT
GCTACCCAAGGTTGCCGGGTGACGCACACCGTGGAAACGGATGAAGGCACGAACCCAGTGGACATAAGCC
TGTTCGGTTCGTAAGCTGTAATGCAAGTAGCGTATGCGCTCACGCAACTGGTCCAGAACCTTGACCGAAC
GCAGCGGTGGTAACGGCGCAGTGGCGGTTTTCATGGCTTGTTATGACTGTTTTTTTGGGGTACAGTCTAT
GCCTCGGGCATCCAAGCAGCAAGCGCGTTACGCCGTGGGTCGATGTTTGATGTTATGGAGCAGCAACGAT
GTTACGCAGCAGGGCAGTCGCCCTAAAACAAAGTTAAACATTATGAGGGAAGCGGTGATCGCCGAAGTAT
CGACTCAACTATCAGAGGTAGTTGGCGTCATCGAGCGCCATCTCGAACCGACGTTGCTGGCCGTACATTT
GTACGGCTCCGCAGTGGATGGCGGCCTGAAGCCACACAGTGATATTGATTTGCTGGTTACGGTGACCGTA
AGGCTTGATGAAACAACGCGGCGAGCTTTGATCAACGACCTTTTGGAAACTTCGGCTTCCCCTGGAGAGA
GCGAGATTCTCCGCGCTGTAGAAGTCACCATTGTTGTGCACGACGACATCATTCCGTGGCGTTATCCAGC
TAAGCGCGAACTGCAATTTGGAGAATGGCAGCGCAATGACATTCTTGCAGGTATCTTCGAGCCAGCCACG
ATCGACATTGATCTGGCTATCTTGCTGACAAAAGCAAGAGAACATAGCGTTGCCTTGGTAGGTCCAGCGG
CGGAGGAACTCTTTGATCCGGTTCCTGAACAGGATCTATTTGAGGCGCTAAATGAAACCTTAACGCTATG
GAACTCGCCGCCCGACTGGGCTGGCGATGAGCGAAATGTAGTGCTTACGTTGTCCCGCATTTGGTACAGC
GCAGTAACCGGCAAAATCGCGCCGAAGGATGTCGCTGCCGACTGGGCAATGGAGCGCCTGCCGGCCCAGT
ATCAGCCCGTCATACTTGAAGCTAGACAGGCTTATCTTGGACAAGAAGAAGATCGCTTGGCCTCGCGCGC
AGATCAGTTGGAAGAATTTGTCCACTACGTGAAAGGCGAGATCACCAAGGTAGTCGGCAAATAACCCTCG
AGCCACCCATGACCAAAATCCCTTAACGTGAGTTACGCGTCGTTCCACTGAGCGTCAGACCCCGTAGAAA
AGATCAAAGGATCTTCTTGAGATCCTTTTTTTCTGCGCGTAATCTGCTGCTTGCAAACAAAAAAACCACC
GCTACCAGCGGTGGTTTGTTTGCCGGATCAAGAGCTACCAACTCTTTTTCCGAAGGTAACTGGCTTCAGC
AGAGCGCAGATACCAAATACTGTCCTTCTAGTGTAGCCGTAGTTAGGCCACCACTTCAAGAACTCTGTAG
CACCGCCTACATACCTCGCTCTGCTAATCCTGTTACCAGTGGCTGCTGCCAGTGGCGATAAGTCGTGTCT
TACCGGGTTGGACTCAAGACGATAGTTACCGGATAAGGCGCAGCGGTCGGGCTGAACGGGGGGTTCGTGC
ACACAGCCCAGCTTGGAGCGAACGACCTACACCGAACTGAGATACCTACAGCGTGAGCATTGAGAAAGCG
CCACGCTTCCCGAAGGGAGAAAGGCGGACAGGTATCCGGTAAGCGGCAGGGTCGGAACAGGAGAGCGCAC
GAGGGAGCTTCCAGGGGGAAACGCCTGGTATCTTTATAGTCCTGTCGGGTTTCGCCACCTCTGACTTGAG
CGTCGATTTTTGTGATGCTCGTCAGGGGGGCGGAGCCTATGGAAAAACGCCAGCAACGCGGCCTTTTTAC
GGTTCCTGGCCTTTTGCTGGCCTTTTGCTCACATGTTCTTTCCTGCGTTATCCCCTGATTCTGTGGATAA
CCGTATTACCGCCTTTGAGTGAGCTGATACCGCTCGCCGCAGCCGAACGACCGAGCGCAGCGAGTCAGTG
AGCGAGGAAGCGGAAGAGCGCCCAATACGCAAACCGCCTCTCCCCGCGCGTTGGCCGATTCATTAATGCA
GCTGGCACGACAGGTTTCCCGACTGGAAAGCGGGCAGTGAGCGCAACGCAATTAATACGCGTACCGCTAG
CCAGGAAGAGTTTGTAGAAACGCAAAAAGGCCATCCGTCAGGATGGCCTTCTGCTTAGTTTGATGCCTGG
CAGTTTATGGCGGGCGTCCTGCCCGCCACCCTCCGGGCCGTTGCTTCACAACGTTCAAATCCGCTCCCGG
CGGATTTGTCCTACTCAGGAGAGCGTTCACCGACAAACAACAGATAAAACGAAAGGCCCAGTCTTCCGAC
TGAGCCTTTCGTTTTATTTGATGCCTGGCAGTTCCCTACTCTCGCG
