>Addgene plasmid #83175 | Hs.NRAS G12C | addgene partial sequence | sequence record 159228 | M13pUC-Fwd 5'-CCCAGTCACGACGTTGTAAAACG-3'
AATTCGAGCTCGGTCCGAGGATCCGAAATAATGATTTTATTTTGACTGATAGTGACCTGTTCGTTGCAAC
AAATTGATAAGCAATGCTTTTTTATAATGCCAACTTTGTACAAAAAAGTTGGCACCATGACTGAGTACAA
ACTGGTGGTGGTTGGAGCATGTGGTGTTGGGAAAAGCGCACTGACAATCCAGCTAATCCAGAACCACTTT
GTAGATGAATATGATCCCACCATAGAGGATTCTTACAGAAAACAAGTGGTTATAGATGGTGAAACCTGTT
TGTTGGACATACTGGATACAGCTGGACAAGAAGAGTACAGTGCCATGAGAGACCAATACATGAGGACAGG
CGAAGGCTTCCTCTGTGTATTTGCCATCAATAATAGCAAGTCATTTGCGGATATTAACCTCTACAGGGAG
CAGATTAAGCGAGTAAAAGACTCGGATGATGTACCTATGGTGCTAGTGGGAAACAAGTGTGATTTGCCAA
CAAGGACAGTTGATACAAAACAAGCCCACGAACTGGCCAAGAGTTACGGGATTCCATTCATTGAAACCTC
AGCCAAGACCAGACAGGGTGTTGAAGATGCTTTTTACACACTGGTAAGAGAAATACGCCAGTACCGAATG
AAAAAACTCAACAGCAGTGATGATGGGACTCAGGGTTGTATGGGATTGCCATGTGTGGTGATGTAATAAT
CAACTTTCTTGTACAAAGTTGGCATTATAGGAAAGCATTGCTTATCAATTTGTTGCAACGAACAGGTCAC
TATCAGTCAAA
